>Addgene plasmid #229318 | pXTK081 [CDS_mKalama1_PartType6] | addgene full sequence | sequence record 464707 | Addgene NGS Result
TTGAGATCCTTTTTTTCTGCGCGTAATCTGCTGCTTGCAAACAAAAAAACCACCGCTACCAGCGGTGGTT
TGTTTGCCGGATCAAGAGCTACCAACTCTTTTTCCGAAGGTAACTGGCTTCAGCAGAGCGCAGATACCAA
ATACTGTTCTTCTAGTGTAGCCGTAGTTAGGCCACCACTTCAAGAACTCTGTAGCACCGCCTACATACCT
CGCTCTGCTAATCCTGTTACCAGTGGCTGCTGCCAGTGGCGATAAGTCGTGTCTTACCGGGTTGGACTCA
AGACGATAGTTACCGGATAAGGCGCAGCGGTCGGGCTGAACGGGGGGTTCGTGCACACAGCCCAGCTTGG
AGCGAACGACCTACACCGAACTGAGATACCTACAGCGTGAGCTATGAGAAAGCGCCACGCTTCCCGAAGG
GAGAAAGGCGGACAGGTATCCGGTAAGCGGCAGGGTCGGAACAGGAGAGCGCACGAGGGAGCTTCCAGGG
GGAAACGCCTGGTATCTTTATAGTCCTGTCGGGTTTCGCCACCTCTGACTTGAGCGTCGATTTTTGTGAT
GCTCGTCAGGGGGGCGGAGCCTATGGAAAAACGCCAGCAACGCGAGTCGGTCTCTTATGGTGAGCAAGGG
CGAGGAGCTGTTCACCGGGGTGGTGCCCATCCTGGTCGAGATGGACGGCGACGTAAACGGCCGCAAGTTC
AGCGTGCGCGGCGTGGGCGAGGGTGATGCCACCCACGGCAAGCTGACCCTGAAGTTCATCTGCACCTCCG
GCAAGCTGCCCGTGCCCTGGCCTACCCTCGTGACCACCCTGTCTTACGGCGTGCAGTGCTTCTCCCGCTA
CCCCGACCACATGAAGCAGCACGACTTCTTCAAGTCCGCCATGCCCGAAGGCTACGTCCAGGAGCGCACC
ATCTTCTTCAAGGACGACGGCAGCTACAAGACCCGCGCCGAGGTGAAGTTCGAGGGCGACACCCTGGTGA
ACCGCATCGTGCTGAAGGGCACCGACTTCAAGGAGGACGGTAACCTCCTGGGGCACAAGCTGGAGTACAA
CATGAACGTCGGGAACGTCTATATCACGGCCGACAAGCAGAAGAACGGCATCAAAGCGAACTTCGAGATC
AGGCACAACGTCGAGGACGGCGGCGTGCAGCTCGCCGACCACTACCAGCAGAACACCCCCATCGGCGACG
GCTCCGTGCTGCTGCCCGACAACCACTACCTGAGCGTGCAGGTGAAGCTGAGCAAAGACCCCAACGAGAA
GCGCGATCACATGGTCCTGCTGGAGTTCCGCACCGCCGCCGGGATCACTCCCGGCATGGACGAGCTGTAC
AAGTAAATCCTGAGACCAGAGTAGCCCGCCTAATGAGCGGGCTTTTTTTTAATTCCCCTATTTGTTTATT
TTTCTAAATACATTCAAATATGTATCCGCTCATGAGACAATAACCCTGATAAATGCTTCAATAATATTGA
AAAAGGAAGAGTATGAGCATTCAGCATTTTCGTGTGGCGCTGATTCCGTTTTTTGCGGCGTTTTGCCTGC
CGGTGTTTGCGCATCCGGAAACCCTGGTGAAAGTGAAAGATGCGGAAGATCAACTGGGTGCGCGCGTGGG
CTATATTGAACTGGATCTGAACAGCGGCAAAATTCTGGAATCTTTTCGTCCGGAAGAACGTTTTCCGATG
ATGAGCACCTTTAAAGTGCTGCTGTGCGGTGCGGTTCTGAGCCGTGTGGATGCGGGCCAGGAACAACTGG
GCCGTCGTATTCATTATAGCCAGAACGATCTGGTGGAATATAGCCCGGTGACCGAAAAACATCTGACCGA
TGGCATGACCGTGCGTGAACTGTGCAGCGCGGCGATTACCATGAGCGATAACACCGCGGCGAACCTGCTG
CTGACGACCATTGGCGGTCCGAAAGAACTGACCGCGTTTCTGCATAACATGGGCGATCATGTGACCCGTC
TGGATCGTTGGGAACCGGAACTGAACGAAGCGATTCCGAACGATGAACGTGATACCACCATGCCGGCAGC
AATGGCGACCACCCTGCGTAAACTGCTGACGGGTGAGCTGCTGACCCTGGCAAGCCGCCAGCAACTGATT
GATTGGATGGAAGCGGATAAAGTGGCGGGTCCGCTGCTGCGTAGCGCGCTGCCGGCTGGCTGGTTTATTG
CGGATAAAAGCGGTGCGGGCGAACGTGGCAGCCGTGGCATTATTGCGGCGCTGGGCCCGGATGGTAAACC
GAGCCGTATTGTGGTGATTTATACCACCGGCAGCCAGGCGACGATGGATGAACGTAACCGTCAGATTGCG
GAAATTGGCGCGAGCCTGATTAAACATTGGTAAACCGATACAATTAAAGGCTCCTTTTGGAGCCTTTTTT
TTTGGACGACCCTTGTCAGATCAAAGGATCTTC
Features (pLannotate 1.2.2; 5 found; start..end, strand, type, name):
      1..589     +  rep_origin     ori: high-copy-number ColE1/pMB1/pBR322/pUC origin of replication
    617..1336    +  CDS            mKalama1: photostable monomeric blue variant of GFP (Ai et al., 2007) mammalian codon-optimized
   1391..1482    +  promoter       AmpR promoter: bla
   1483..2340    +  CDS            bla: BLAT_ECOLX - Experimental evidence at protein level: Swiss-Prot protein existence level 1. TEM-type are the most prevalent beta-lactamases in enterobacteria; they hydrolyze the beta-lactam bond in susceptible beta-lactam antibiotics, thus conferring resistance to penicillins and cephalosporins. TEM-3 and TEM-4 are capable of hydrolyzing cefotaxime and ceftazidime. TEM-5 is capable of hydrolyzing ceftazidime. TEM-6 is capable of hydrolyzing ceftazidime and aztreonam. TEM-8/CAZ-2, TEM- 16/CAZ-7 and TEM-24/CAZ-6 are markedly active against ceftazidime. IRT- 4 shows resistance to beta-lactamase in
   2347..2386    +  terminator     fd terminator: central terminator from bacteriophage fd (Otsuka and Kunisawa, 1982)
