[The description below was written by a language model from this plasmid's Addgene catalogue record and pLannotate feature annotations shown in this document.]
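Description:
pXTK081 [CDS_mKalama1_PartType6] is a small (about 2.4 kb) Golden Gate part plasmid from the XanthoMoClo modular cloning toolkit, which was developed for genetic engineering of bacteria in the genera Xanthobacter and Roseixanthobacter. It is built on the pXTK backbone and is catalogued as a bacterial expression vector, but it functions as a storage and donor plasmid for a single standardized part rather than as a complete expression construct. It is propagated in E. coli using a ColE1/pMB1/pUC-family origin of replication. It is selected with ampicillin through a TEM-type beta-lactamase gene (bla), which is driven by its own AmpR promoter and followed by the bacteriophage fd terminator. The catalogue entry lists the plasmid as low copy, whereas the feature annotation describes the origin as a high-copy type, and the record does not resolve this discrepancy.

The payload is the coding sequence of mKalama1, a photostable monomeric blue-fluorescent variant of GFP, which the annotation matches to a mammalian codon-optimized version. It is designated as a "Part Type 6" coding-sequence module within the toolkit's part hierarchy. No promoter, ribosome binding site or terminator is annotated around the mKalama1 open reading frame, which is consistent with a promoterless part that gets its regulatory elements from other toolkit modules during assembly. The Type IIS restriction sites and overhangs that would release the part are not annotated, and the record does not state which cloning sites were used. The plasmid is used to supply a blue fluorescent reporter CDS for Golden Gate assembly of transcription units and multigene constructs.
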