Addgene plasmid #229318: pXTK081 [CDS_mKalama1_PartType6]
Purpose: XanthoMoClo Golden Gate Part Plasmid for cloning, contains CDS_mKalama1_PartType6
Depositing lab: Michael Springer. Depositing organization: Harvard Medical School. Publication: XanthoMoClo horizontal line A Robust Modular Cloning Genetic Toolkit for the Genera Xanthobacter and Roseixanthobacter. Soltysiak MPM, Ory ALH, Lee AD, Christophersen CE, Jalihal AP, Springer M. ACS Synth Biol. 2025 Apr 18;14(4):1173-1190. doi: 10.1021/acssynbio.4c00806. Epub 2025 Mar 13. PubMed 40080684.
Backbone
  Vector backbone: pXTK
  Vector type: Bacterial Expression
Growth in bacteria
  Bacterial resistance: Ampicillin, 100 μg/mL
  Growth temperature: 37°C
  Growth strain: DH5alpha
  Copy number: Low Copy
Gene/Insert
  Gene/Insert name: mKalama1 (alt name: CDS_mKalama1_PartType6)
  Species: Synthetic
  Cloning method: Restriction Enzyme; 5′ cloning site unknown (unknown if destroyed)
Terms and licenses: Academic/Nonprofit Terms; Industry Terms: Not Available to Industry
How to cite: pXTK081 [CDS_mKalama1_PartType6] was a gift from Michael Springer (Addgene plasmid # 229318 ; http://n2t.net/addgene:229318 ; RRID:Addgene_229318)
